Addgene plasmid #235481: pHK201
Purpose: Repression of gene VIII by Ptac promoter
Depositing lab: Yolanda Schaerli. Depositing organization: Universite de Lausanne (UNIL). Publication: Engineering intercellular communication using M13 phagemid and CRISPR-based gene regulation for multicellular computing in Escherichia coli. Kusumawardhani H, Zoppi F, Avendano R, Schaerli Y. Nat Commun. 2025 Apr 15;16(1):3569. doi: 10.1038/s41467-025-58760-z. PubMed 40234414.
Backbone
  Vector backbone: pCDF
  Vector type: Bacterial Expression
Growth in bacteria
  Bacterial resistance: Spectinomycin, 50 μg/mL
  Growth temperature: 37°C
  Growth strain: DH5alpha
  Copy number: High Copy
Gene/Insert
  Gene/Insert name: phage M13 geneVIII, cI repressor
  Species: Escherichia coli
  Cloning method: Gibson Cloning
Terms and licenses: Academic/Nonprofit Terms; Industry Terms: Not Available to Industry
Depositor comments: JM101 (working strain for phagemid transfer). Requires the helper phagemid (HP17deltaP8) and a message phagemid (e.g., pHK002.2). Please visit https://doi.org/10.1101/2024.08.28.610043 for bioRxiv preprint.
How to cite: pHK201 was a gift from Yolanda Schaerli (Addgene plasmid # 235481 ; http://n2t.net/addgene:235481 ; RRID:Addgene_235481)
