[The description below was written by a language model from this plasmid's Addgene catalogue record and pLannotate feature annotations shown in this document.]
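Description:
pHK201 is a bacterial expression plasmid built on a pCDF backbone for use in Escherichia coli. It replicates from the CloDF13 origin, which is compatible with plasmids carrying other origin types and so lets it coexist with additional constructs in the same cell. It is selected with spectinomycin through the aadA (SmR) aminoglycoside adenylyltransferase gene, annotated downstream of an AmpR (bla) promoter. The catalogue lists it as high copy.

The payload is a small regulatory circuit controlling supply of the M13 major coat protein pVIII. Gene VIII is annotated downstream of a J23119-type bacterial promoter and a T7 gene 10 ribosome binding site, followed by T7 and rrnB terminators. Upstream, the lambda cI repressor coding sequence sits behind a region containing a tet operator, and a full-length tetR gene lies on the opposite strand. The stated purpose is repression of gene VIII via a Ptac promoter, presumably by inducible cI expression shutting off the gene VIII promoter. However, the automated annotation does not identify a tac promoter or cI operator sites, and it shows tet-type control elements instead, so the exact wiring of the inverter cannot be confirmed from the feature table. Short luxR, lacZα, H1 promoter and TcR fragment hits are probably cloning remnants or spurious matches.

According to the depositor comments, the plasmid is used with a helper phagemid lacking gene VIII and a message phagemid. Phage particle production, and therefore intercellular DNA messaging between E. coli cells, then depends on pVIII supplied from pHK201. JM101 is the working strain for phagemid transfer.
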