Features (pLannotate 1.2.2; 17 found; start..end, strand, type, name):
      4..624     -  CDS            tetR: TETR2_ECOLX - Experimental evidence at protein level: Swiss-Prot protein existence level 1. TetR is the repressor of the tetracycline resistance element; its N-terminal region forms a helix-turn-helix structure and binds DNA. Binding of tetracycline to TetR reduces the repressor affinity for the tetracycline resistance gene (tetA) promoter operator sites. From Escherichia coli.
    646..768     -  CDS            luxR (fragment): LUXR_ALIFS - Experimental evidence at protein level: Swiss-Prot protein existence level 1. Transcriptional activator of the bioluminescence operon. Binds to the OHHL autoinducer. From Aliivibrio fischeri (Vibrio fischeri).
    779..798     -  CDS            lacZα (fragment): LacZα fragment of β-galactosidase; lacZ fragment
    818..836     +  protein_bind   tet operator: tetO; bacterial operator O2 for the tetR and tetA genes tetracycline repressor TetR
    842..861     +  promoter       H1-2O2 promoter (fragment): doxycycline-inducible variant of the human H1 RNA promoter (Henriksen et al., 2007)
    944..1654    +  CDS            cI (sequence partly withheld): RPC1_LAMBD - Experimental evidence at protein level: Swiss-Prot protein existence level 1. Acts as a transcriptional repressor that allows virus to establish and maintain latency. Prevents both the viral DNA replication and the exit programs. Clamps the two operator OL (operator left made of OL1, OL2 and OL3 sites) and OR (operator right made of OR1, OR2 and OR3 sites) together by binding to them and arranging the intervening DNA in a loop. This step allows repression of lytic pR and pL promoters by binding to OL1, OL2, OR1 and OR2 simultaneously. The binding of cI on OR2 additionally activate
   2010..2044    +  promoter       J23119 promoter: bacterial promoter (Registry of Standard Biological Parts BBa J23119)
   2173..2195    +  RBS            RBS: efficient ribosome binding site from bacteriophage T7 gene 10 (Olins and Rangwala, 1989)
   2202..2423    +  CDS            M13 gene VIII (sequence partly withheld): pVIII; VIII; major coat protein
   2713..2760    +  terminator     T7 terminator: transcription terminator for bacteriophage T7 RNA polymerase
   2772..2815    -  terminator     rrnB T1 terminator: Escherichia coli rrnB; transcription terminator T1 from the E. coli rrnB gene
   2947..2974    +  terminator     rrnB T2 terminator: transcription terminator T2 from the E. coli rrnB gene
   3103..3894    -  CDS            SmR: aminoglycoside adenylyltransferase (Murphy, 1985); aadA; confers resistance to spectinomycin and streptomycin
   3895..3986    -  promoter       AmpR promoter: bla
   4034..4715    -  rep_origin     CloDF13 ori (fragment): Plasmids containing the CloDF13 (CDF) origin of replication can be propagated in E. coli cells that contain additional plasmids with compatible origins.
   4740..4837    -  rep_origin     CloDF13 ori (fragment): Plasmids containing the CloDF13 (CDF) origin of replication can be propagated in E. coli cells that contain additional plasmids with compatible origins.
   4934..4974    -  CDS            TcR (fragment): tetracycline efflux protein; tet; confers resistance to tetracycline
>Addgene plasmid #235481 | pHK201 | addgene full sequence | sequence record 472224 | Addgene NGS Result
TTAGGACCCACTTTCACATTTAAGTTGTTTTTCTAATCCGCATATAATCAATTCAAGGCCGAATAAGAAG
GCTGGCTCTGCACCTTGGTGATCAAATAATTCGATAGCTTGTCGTAATAATGGCGGCATACTATCAGTAG
TAGGTGTTTCCCTTTCTTCTTTAGCGACTTGATGCTCTTGATCTTCCAATACGCAACCTAAAGTAAAATG
CCCCACAGCGCTGAGTGCATATAATGCATTCTCTAGTGAAAAACCTTGTTGGCATAAAAAGGCTAATTGA
TTTTCGAGAGTTTCATACTGTTTTTCTGTAGGCCGTGTACCTAAATGTACTTTTGCTCCATCGCGATGAC
TTAGTAAAGCACATCTAAAACTTTTAGCGTTATTACGTAAAAAATCTTGCCAGCTTTCCCCTTCTAAAGG
GCAAAAGTGAGTATGGTGCCTATCTAACATCTCAATGGCTAAGGCGTCGAGCAAAGCCCGCTTATTTTTT
ACATGCCAATACAATGTAGGCTGCTCTACACCTAGCTTCTGGGCGAGTTTACGGGTTGTTAAACCTTCGA
TTCCGACCTCATTAAGCAGCTCTAATGCGCTGTTAATCACTTTACTTTTATCTAATCTGGACATTTTTTT
CCTCCTGGATCCTTAATTTTTAAAGTATGGGCAATCAATTGCTCCTGTTAAAATTGCTTTAGAAATACTT
TGGCAGCGGTTTGTTGTATTGAGTTTCATTTGCGCATTGGTTAAATGGAAAGTGACAGTACGCTCACTGC
GAATTCGAGTTGTAAAACGACGGCCAGTACTCCACCGTTGGCTTTTTTCCCTATCAGTGATAGAGATTGA
CATCCCTATCAGTGATAGAGATAATGAGCACAAGAGATTTCTACACGATTGAGCACTGTCTCAGCCTGCG
GTCCGGCTGCCGTATAGGCAGAAAGAGGAGAAAATGAGCACAAAAAAGAAA
[261 nt withheld, positions 962-1222]
ATGCAGCCGTCACTTAGAAGTGAGTATGAGTACCCTGTTTTTTCTCATGTTCAGGCAGGGATGTTCTCAC
CTGAGCTTAGAACCTTTACCAAAGGTGATGCGGAGAGATGGGTAAGCACAACCAAAAAAGCCAGTGATTC
TGCATTCTGGCTTGAGGTTGAAGGTAATTCCATGACCGCACCAACAGGCTCCAAGCCAAGCTTTCCTGAC
GGAATGTTAATTCTCGTTGACCCTGAGCAGGCTGTTGAGCCAGGTGATTTCTGCATAGCCAGACTTGGGG
GTGATGAGTTTACCTTCAAGAAACTGATCAGGGATAGCGGTCAGGTGTTTTTACAACCACTAAACCCACA
GTACCCAATGATCCCATGCAATGAGAGTTGTTCCGTTGTGGGGAAAGTTATCGCTAGTCAGTGGCCTGAA
GAGACGTTTGGCTAAGTTCACTGCCGTATAGGCAGTCGCTGGGACGCCCGCCATGGTTCAGCCAAAAAAC
TTAAGACCGCCGGTCTTGTCCACTACCTTGCAGTAATGCGGTGGACAGGATCGGCGGTTTTCTTTTCTCT
TCTCAATTCTTCTGACCTGTAACGAATAATAGATAGTAAAGTAGTCTCCGATTGAGTTTTCTCTGCCGAG
TCCCACCCAGTTCTGTGATTTCAGTAAGTTGGTAATTGATACACTGTTGCGAGAACTGCTGCCTGGTAGT
AGATAGGTTGTTATTGAGTAAGAAGGTAAAGTGAACGAAATCCCTGAAACTGAGACTGTAGAAAATAAGC
TTCAGCCTGCGGTCCGGTTGACAGCTAGCTCAGTCCTAGGTATAATGCTAGCTCGCTGGGACGCCCGGGG
ACTACACTTACGAAACTATGGATTGCTCAGCCTGCGGTCCGGTAACACCGTGCGTGTTGACTATTTTACC
TCTGGCGGTGATAATGGTTGCTCGCTGGGACGCCCGTAATTTTGTTTAACTTTAAGAAGGAGATATACCA
TGAAAAAGTCTTTAGCCCTCAAAGCCTCTGTAGCCGTTGCTACCCTCGTTCCG
[48 nt withheld, positions 2256-2303]
A
[119 nt withheld, positions 2305-2423]
CTCGGTACCAAATTCCAGAAAAGAGGCCTCCCGAAAGGGGGGCCTTTTTTCGTTTTGGTCCTAATAGATA
AAGGATAGGTCTGGTAGTGTTGTTCGTTCTCGCAGGTAAATCAATAATACTCAGCAGTTCCGTAGACTTT
TCAGTGGGACAGGGTAGCGATAACAGATAGATTGTAATAAGACACAGTAGGTGCTCGTAGTTGCGTGAAG
AGAACCGCTCAGGAAATCCAGTCAGAAGTATTGGTAATCGTTGAAAACTCAGTCGACTGCTGCCACCGCT
GAGCAATAACTAGCATAACCCCTTGGGGCCTCTAAACGGGTCTTGAGGGGTTTTTTGCCAGGCATCAAAT
AAAACGAAAGGCTCAGTCGGAAGACTGGGCCTTTCGTTTTATCTGTTGTTTGTCGGTGAACGCTCTCCTG
AGTAGGACAAATCCGCCGGGAGCGGATTTGAACGTTGTGAAGCAACGGCCCGGAGGGTGGCGGGCAGGAC
GCCCGCCATAAACTGCCAGGCATCAAACTAAGCAGAAGGCCATCCTGACGGATGGCCTTTTTGCGTTTCA
GATCTACCGGTAAACCAGCAATAGACATAAGCGGCTATTTAACGACCCTGCCCTGAACCGACGACCGGGT
CATCGTGGCCGGATCTTGCGGCCCCTCGGCTTGAACGAATTGTTAGACATTATTTGCCGACTACCTTGGT
GATCTCGCCTTTCACGTAGTGGACAAATTCTTCCAACTGATCTGCGCGCGAGGCCAAGCGATCTTCTTCT
TGTCCAAGATAAGCCTGTCTAGCTTCAAGTATGACGGGCTGATACTGGGCCGGCAGGCGCTCCATTGCCC
AGTCGGCAGCGACATCCTTCGGCGCGATTTTGCCGGTTACTGCGCTGTACCAAATGCGGGACAACGTAAG
CACTACATTTCGCTCATCGCCAGCCCAGTCGGGCGGCGAGTTCCATAGCGTTAAGGTTTCATTTAGCGCC
TCAAATAGATCCTGTTCAGGAACCGGATCAAAGAGTTCCTCCGCCGCTGGACCTACCAAGGCAACGCTAT
GTTCTCTTGCTTTTGTCAGCAAGATAGCCAGATCAATGTCGATCGTGGCTGGCTCGAAGATACCTGCAAG
AATGTCATTGCGCTGCCATTCTCCAAATTGCAGTTCGCGCTTAGCTGGATAACGCCACGGAATGATGTCG
TCGTGCACAACAATGGTGACTTCTACAGCGCGGAGAATCTCGCTCTCTCCAGGGGAAGCCGAAGTTTCCA
AAAGGTCGTTGATCAAAGCTCGCCGCGTTGTTTCATCAAGCCTTACGGTCACCGTAACCAGCAAATCAAT
ATCACTGTGTGGCTTCAGGCCGTCATCCACTGCGGAGCCGTACAAATGTACGGCCAGCAACGTCGGTTCG
AGATGGCGCTCGATGACGCCAACTACCTCTGATAGTTGAGTCGATACTTCGGCGATCACCGCTTCCCTCA
TACTCTTCCTTTTTCAATATTATTGAAGCATTTATCAGGGTTATTGTCTCATGAGCGGATACATATTTGA
ATGTATTTAGAAAAATAAACAAATAGCTAGCTCACTCGGTCGCTACGCTCCGGGCGTGAGACTGCGGCGG
GCGCTGCGGACACATACAAAGTTACCCACAGATTCCGTGGATAAGCAGGGGACTAACATGTGAGGCAAAA
CAGCAGGGCCGCGCCGGTGGCGTTTTTCCATAGGCTCCGCCCTCCTGCCAGAGTTCACATAAACAGACGC
TTTTCCGGTGCATCTGTGGGAGCCGTGAGGCTCAACCATGAATCTGACAGTACGGGCGAAACCCGACAGG
ACTTAAAGATCCCCACCGTTTCCGGCGGGTCGCTCCCTCTTGCGCTCTCCTGTTCCGACCCTGCCGTTTA
CCGGATACCTGTTCCGCCTTTCTCCCTTACGGGAAGTGTGGCGCTTTCTCATAGCTCACACACTGGTATC
TCGGCTCGGTGTAGGTCGTTTGCTCCAAGCTGGGCTGTAAGCAAGAACTCCCCGTTCAGCCCGACTGCTG
CGCCTTATCCGGTAACTGTTCACTTGAGTCCAACCCGGAAAAGCACGGTAAAACGCCACTGGCAGCAGCC
ATTGGTAACTGGGAGTTCGCAGAGGATTTGTTTAGCTAAACACGCGGTTGCTCTTGAAGTGTGCGCCAAA
GTCCGGCTACACTGGAAGGACAGATTTGGTTGCTGTGCTCTGCGAAAGCCAGTTACCACGGTTAAGCAGT
TCCCCAACTGACTTAACCTTCGATCAAACCACCTCCCCAGGTGGTTTTTTCGAAGGTTAAGTCAGTTGGG
GAACTGCTTAACCTTCGATCAAACCACCTCCCCAGGTGGTTTTTTCGTTTACAGGGCAAAAGATTACGCG
CAGAAAAAAAGGATCTCAAGAAGATCCTTTGATCTTTTCTACTGAACCGCTCTAGATTTCAGTGCAATTT
ATCTCTTCAAATGTAGCACCTGAAGTCAGCCCCATACGATATAAGTTGTAATTCTCATGTTAGTCATGCC
CCGCGCCCACCGGAAGGAGCTGACTGGGTTGCTCCTAGGATGCAGTGACTCGCACATTTCCCCGAAAAGT
GCCACCTGAATTCGAAATCCCTGAAACTGAGACTGTAGAAAAT
